>Addgene plasmid #27997 | pCS2 Smad1 EVE GM | addgene partial sequence | sequence record 35771 | CMV-F 5'-CGCAAATGGGCGGTAGGCGTG-3'
GCATGCTCGTTTAGGGAACCGCCATTCTGCCTGGGGACGTCGGAGCAAGCTTGATTTAGGTGACACTATA
GAATACAAGCTACTTGTTCTTTTTGCAGGATCTGGTACCACGCGTATCGATAAGCTTACCATGGACTACA
AGGACGACGATGACAAGAATGTGACAAGTTTATTTTCCTTTACAAGTCCAGCTGTGAAGAGACTTCTTGG
GTGGAAACAGGGCGATGAAGAAGAAAAATGGGCAGAGAAAGCTGTTGATGCTTTGGTGAAAAAACTGAAG
AAAAAGAAAGGTGCCATGGAGGAACTGGAAAAGGCCTTGAGCTGCCCAGGGCAACCGAGTAACTGTGTCA
CCATTCCCCGCTCTCTGGATGGCAGGCTGCAAGTCTCCCACCGGAAGGGACTGCCTCATGTCATTTACTG
CCGTGTGTGGCGCTGGCCCGATCTTCAGAGCCACCATGAACTAAAACCACTGGAATGCTGTGAGTTTCCT
TTTGGTTCCAAGCAGAAGGAGGTCTGCATCAATCCCTACCACTATAAGAGAGTAGAAAGCCCTGTACTTC
CTCCTGTGCTGGTTCCAAGACACAGCGAATATAATCCTCAGCACAGCCTCTTAGCTCAGTTCCGTAACTT
AGGACAAAATGAGCCTCACATGCCACTCAACGCCACTTTTCCAGATTCTTTCCAGCAACCCAACAGCCAC
CCGTTTCCTCACTCTCCCAATAGCGCTTACCCAAACTCTCCTGGGGCAAGCAGCAGCGCTTACCCTCACT
CTCCCACCAGCGCTGACCC
