>Addgene plasmid #27997 | pCS2 Smad1 EVE GM | addgene partial sequence | sequence record 37436 | T3 5'-GCAATTAACCCTCACTAAAGG-3'
GCCGCGGCCGCGAATTAAAAAACCTCCCACACCTCCCCCTGAACCTGAAACATAAAATGAATGCAATTGT
TGTTGTTAACTTGTTTATTGCAGCTTATAATGGTTACAAATAAAGCAATAGCATCACAAATTTCACAAAT
AAAGCATTTTTTTCACTGCATTCTAGTTGTGGTTTGTCCAAACTCATCAATGTATCTTATCATGTCTGGA
TCTACGTAATACGACTCACTATAGTTCTAGAGGCTCGAGAGGCCTTGAATTCGAATCGATGGGATCCTTA
TTCTACTTCTGAAATAGGATTATGAGGTGAACCCATTTGAGTAAGAACTTTATCCAGCCACTGGAGGGGG
CCGTGCAGATGTATCTCAATCCAGCAGGGGGTGCTAGTAACATCCTGGCGGTGGTATTCTGCTCCCCAGC
CCTTCACAAAGCTCATACGTATAGTACACATTTTTGTAAGCTCATAGACTGTCTCAAATCCATGGTTCAC
AGACTGTGCCAATAACTGAGCAAATTCTTGGTTGTTAAAAATTTTCAGACTACACCCACTAGGGATCTTG
CAAACAGTAGTAGGATGAAATCCATGATGGTAGTTGCAGTTCCGACTTTGTACAAAGATGCTACTGTCAC
TAAGGCATTCGGCATACACCTCCCCTCCAACATAATAAAGATGAACTCCTTTTCCAATATGCCGCCTGGT
GTTTTCAATAGTGGAATTCCGGTTAACATTGGAGAGCAGCCCAAGGCAGAAACGGTTCTTATTGTTGGAA
GGATCAGTGAAACCATCCACCAACACACTTGTGGAGGAGGCATGGAACGCTTCACCCACACGATTGTTGA
GCTCATAGTAGACAATAGAGCACCAGTGTTTTGGTTCCTCATAAGCAACCGCCTGAACA
