[The description below was written by a language model from this plasmid's Addgene catalogue record.]
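Description:
pCS2 Smad1 EVE GM is a mammalian expression plasmid built on the pCS2 backbone (about 4.1 kb without insert) and propagated in E. coli under ampicillin selection. The record does not list the promoter, origin of replication or other backbone elements, and no feature table is provided. pCS2-family vectors generally drive expression from a CMV-type promoter and carry phage polymerase sites flanking the polylinker. This fits the SP6 and T3 sequencing primers listed here, and such sites also allow in vitro transcription of mRNA.

The insert is a roughly 1.5 kb human SMAD1 coding sequence cloned between HindIII and XbaI sites, both of which are retained, with an N-terminal Flag tag for detection or immunoprecipitation. It carries two groups of mutations. S463E and S465E change the C-terminal serines to glutamates, giving the "EVE" of the name. These serines are the residues normally phosphorylated by BMP receptors, so the substitutions are generally understood as phosphomimetic, imitating receptor-activated Smad1. The "GM" (Gsk3 mutant) changes, S210A, T202A, S191A and S198A, replace serine and threonine residues with alanine so that they cannot be phosphorylated; the insert name identifies them as Gsk3 sites.

The resulting protein should therefore mimic activated Smad1 while being insensitive to Gsk3 phosphorylation. The record does not state a specific purpose, but the associated publication concerns sequestration of GSK3 in multivesicular endosomes during Wnt signalling. That context suggests use as a tool for testing how GSK3 activity affects Smad1, probably alongside a counterpart with the Gsk3 sites intact.
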