Addgene plasmid #27997: pCS2 Smad1 EVE GM
Depositing lab: Edward De Robertis. Depositing organization: University of California, Los Angeles (UCLA). Publication: Wnt signaling requires sequestration of glycogen synthase kinase 3 inside multivesicular endosomes. Taelman VF, Dobrowolski R, Plouhinec JL, Fuentealba LC, Vorwald PP, Gumper I, Sabatini DD, De Robertis EM. Cell. 2010 Dec 23. 143(7):1136-48. 10.1016/j.cell.2010.11.034 PubMed 21183076.
Backbone
  Vector backbone: pCS2
  Backbone size w/o insert (bp): 4096
  Vector type: Mammalian Expression
Growth in bacteria
  Bacterial resistance: Ampicillin, 100 μg/mL
  Growth temperature: 37°C
  Growth strain: DH5alpha
  Copy number: Unknown
Gene/Insert
  Gene/Insert name: Human Smad1 EVE Gsk3 mutant
  Species: H. sapiens (human)
  Insert size (bp): 1500
  Mutation: S463E S465E S210A T202A S191A S198A
  Entrez Gene: SMAD1 (a.k.a. BSP-1, BSP1, JV4-1, JV41, MADH1, MADR1)
  Tag / fusion protein: Flag (N terminal on insert)
  Cloning method: Restriction Enzyme; 5′ cloning site HindIII (not destroyed); 3′ cloning site XbaI (not destroyed)
  Sequencing primers: 5′ SP6; 3′ T3
Terms and licenses: Academic/Nonprofit Terms; Industry Terms: Not Available to Industry
How to cite: pCS2 Smad1 EVE GM was a gift from Edward De Robertis (Addgene plasmid # 27997 ; http://n2t.net/addgene:27997 ; RRID:Addgene_27997)
